>Addgene plasmid #105781 | pKK-mCardinal-TEV | addgene full sequence | sequence record 203370 | Addgene NGS Result
CGGGAGATCTCCCGATCCCCTATGGTGCACTCTCAGTACAATCTGCTCTGATGCCGCATAGTTAAGCCAG
TATCTGCTCCCTGCTTGTGTGTTGGAGGTCGCTGAGTAGTGCGCGAGCAAAATTTAAGCTACAACAAGGC
AAGGCTTGACCGACAATTGCATGAAGAATCTGCTTAGGGTTAGGCGTTTTGCGCTGCTTCGCGATGTACG
GGCCAGATATACGCGTTGACATTGATTATTGACTAGTTATTAATAGTAATCAATTACGGGGTCATTAGTT
CATAGCCCATATATGGAGTTCCGCGTTACATAACTTACGGTAAATGGCCCGCCTGGCTGACCGCCCAACG
ACCCCCGCCCATTGACGTCAATAATGACGTATGTTCCCATAGTAACGCCAATAGGGACTTTCCATTGACG
TCAATGGGTGGAGTATTTACGGTAAACTGCCCACTTGGCAGTACATCAAGTGTATCATATGCCAAGTACG
CCCCCTATTGACGTCAATGACGGTAAATGGCCCGCCTGGCATTATGCCCAGTACATGACCTTATGGGACT
TTCCTACTTGGCAGTACATCTACGTATTAGTCATCGCTATTACCATGGTGATGCGGTTTTGGCAGTACAT
CAATGGGCGTGGATAGCGGTTTGACTCACGGGGATTTCCAAGTCTCCACCCCATTGACGTCAATGGGAGT
TTGTTTTGGCACCAAAATCAACGGGACTTTCCAAAATGTCGTAACAACTCCGCCCCATTGACGCAAATGG
GCGGTAGGCGTGTACGGTGGGAGGTCTATATAAGCAGAGCTCTCCCTATCAGTGATAGAGATCTCCCTAT
CAGTGATAGAGATCGTCGACGAGCTCGTTTAGTGAACCGTCAGATCGCCTGGAGACGCCATCCACGCTGT
TTTGACCTCCATAGAAGACACCGGGACCGATCCAGCCTCCGGACTCTGGCGTTTAAACTTAAGCTTGGTA
CCATGGTGAGCAAGGGCGAGGAGCTGATCAAGGAGAACATGCACATGAAGCTGTACATGGAAGGCACCGT
GAACAACCACCACTTCAAGTGCACCACCGAAGGGGAGGGCAAGCCCTACGAGGGCACCCAGACCCAGAGG
ATTAAGGTGGTGGAGGGAGGCCCCCTGCCGTTCGCATTCGACATCCTGGCCACCTGCTTTATGTACGGGA
GCAAGACCTTCATCAACCACACCCAGGGCATCCCCGATTTCTTTAAGCAGTCCTTCCCTGAGGGCTTCAC
ATGGGAGAGAGTCACCACATACGAAGACGGGGGCGTGCTTACCGTTACCCAGGACACCAGCCTCCAGGAC
GGCTGCTTGATCTACAACGTCAAGCTCAGAGGGGTGAACTTCCCATCCAACGGCCCTGTGATGCAGAAGA
AAACACTCGGCTGGGAGGCCACCACCGAGACCCTGTACCCCGCTGACGGCGGCCTGGAAGGCAGATGCGA
CATGGCCCTGAAGCTCGTGGGCGGGGGCCACCTGCACTGCAACCTGAAGACCACATACAGATCCAAGAAA
CCCGCTAAGAACCTCAAGATGCCCGGCGTCTACTTTGTGGACCGCAGACTGGAAAGAATCAAGGAGGCCG
ACAATGAGACCTACGTCGAGCAGCACGAGGTGGCTGTGGCCAGATACTGCGACCTCCCTAGCAAACTGGG
GCACAAACTTAATGGCATGGACGAGCTGTACAAGGGATCCGAAAACCTGTACTTCCAAGGAACCGGTGGT
CACCTGTACAATCGATCCTGCAGGAGCTAGCGAGAATTTGTATTTTCAGGGTGATATCCAGCACAGTGGC
GGCCGCTCGAGTCTAGAGGGCCCGTTTAAACCCGCTGATCAGCCTCGACTGTGCCTTCTAGTTGCCAGCC
ATCTGTTGTTTGCCCCTCCCCCGTGCCTTCCTTGACCCTGGAAGGTGCCACTCCCACTGTCCTTTCCTAA
TAAAATGAGGAAATTGCATCGCATTGTCTGAGTAGGTGTCATTCTATTCTGGGGGGTGGGGTGGGGCAGG
ACAGCAAGGGGGAGGATTGGGAAGACAATAGCAGGCATGCTGGGGATGCGGTGGGCTCTATGGCTTCTGA
GGCGGAAAGAACCAGCTGGGGCTCTAGGGGGTATCCCC
[124 nt withheld, positions 2139-2262]
C
[91 nt withheld, positions 2264-2354]
AGGGTGATGGTTCACGTACCTAGAAGTTCCTATTCCGAAGTTCCTATTCTCTAGAAAGTATAGGAACTTC
CTTGGCCAAAAAGCCTGAACTCACCGCGACGTCTGTCGAGAAGTTTCTGATCGAAAAGTTCGACAGCGTC
TCCGACCTGATGCAGCTCTCGGAGGGCGAAGAATCTCGTGCTTTCAGCTTCGATGTAGGAGGGCGTGGAT
ATGTCCTGCGGGTAAATAGCTGCGCCGATGGTTTCTACAAAGATCGTTATGTTTATCGGCACTTTGCATC
GGCCGCGCTCCCGATTCCGGAAGTGCTTGACATTGGGGAATTCAGCGAGAGCCTGACCTATTGCATCTCC
CGCCGTGCACAGGGTGTCACGTTGCAAGACCTGCCTGAAACCGAACTGCCCGCTGTTCTGCAGCCGGTCG
CGGAGGCCATGGATGCGATCGCTGCGGCCGATCTTAGCCAGACGAGCGGGTTCGGCCCATTCGGACCGCA
AGGAATCGGTCAATACACTACATGGCGTGATTTCATATGCGCGATTGCTGATCCCCATGTGTATCACTGG
CAAACTGTGATGGACGACACCGTCAGTGCGTCCGTCGCGCAGGCTCTCGATGAGCTGATGCTTTGGGCCG
AGGACTGCCCCGAAGTCCGGCACCTCGTGCACGCGGATTTCGGCTCCAACAATGTCCTGACGGACAATGG
CCGCATAACAGCGGTCATTGACTGGAGCGAGGCGATGTTCGGGGATTCCCAATACGAGGTCGCCAACATC
TTCTTCTGGAGGCCGTGGTTGGCTTGTATGGAGCAGCAGACGCGCTACTTCGAGCGGAGGCATCCGGAGC
TTGCAGGATCGCCGCGGCTCCGGGCGTATATGCTCCGCATTGGTCTTGACCAACTCTATCAGAGCTTGGT
TGACGGCAATTTCGATGATGCAGCTTGGGCGCAGGGTCGATGCGACGCAATCGTCCGATCCGGAGCCGGG
ACTGTCGGGCGTACACAAATCGCCCGCAGAAGCGCGGCCGTCTGGACCGATGGCTGTGTAGAAGTACTCG
CCGATAGTGGAAACCGACGCCCCAGCACTCGTCCGAGGGCAAAGGAATAGCACGTACTACGAGATTTCGA
TTCCACCGCCGCCTTCTATGAAAGGTTGGGCTTCGGAATCGTTTTCCGGGACGCCGGCTGGATGATCCTC
CAGCGCGGGGATCTCATGCTGGAGTTCTTCGCCCACCCCAACTTGTTTATTGCAGCTTATAATGGTTACA
AATAAAGCAATAGCATCACAAATTTCACAAATAAAGCATTTTTTTCACTGCATTCTAGTTGTGGTTTGTC
CAAACTCATCAATGTATCTTATCATGTCTGTATACCGTCGACCTCTAGCTAGAGCTTGGCGTAATCATGG
TCATAGCTGTTTCCTGTGTGAAATTGTTATCCGCTCACAATTCCACACAACATACGAGCCGGAAGCATAA
AGTGTAAAGCCTGGGGTGCCTAATGAGTGAGCTAACTCACATTAATTGCGTTGCGCTCACTGCCCGCTTT
CCAGTCGGGAAACCTGTCGTGCCAGCTGCATTAATGAATCGGCCAACGCGCGGGGAGAGGCGGTTTGCGT
ATTGGGCGCTCTTCCGCTTCCTCGCTCACTGACTCGCTGCGCTCGGTCGTTCGGCTGCGGCGAGCGGTAT
CAGCTCACTCAAAGGCGGTAATACGGTTATCCACAGAATCAGGGGATAACGCAGGAAAGAACATGTGAGC
AAAAGGCCAGCAAAAGGCCAGGAACCGTAAAAAGGCCGCGTTGCTGGCGTTTTTCCATAGGCTCCGCCCC
CCTGACGAGCATCACAAAAATCGACGCTCAAGTCAGAGGTGGCGAAACCCGACAGGACTATAAAGATACC
AGGCGTTTCCCCCTGGAAGCTCCCTCGTGCGCTCTCCTGTTCCGACCCTGCCGCTTACCGGATACCTGTC
CGCCTTTCTCCCTTCGGGAAGCGTGGCGCTTTCTCATAGCTCACGCTGTAGGTATCTCAGTTCGGTGTAG
GTCGTTCGCTCCAAGCTGGGCTGTGTGCACGAACCCCCCGTTCAGCCCGACCGCTGCGCCTTATCCGGTA
ACTATCGTCTTGAGTCCAACCCGGTAAGACACGACTTATCGCCACTGGCAGCAGCCACTGGTAACAGGAT
TAGCAGAGCGAGGTATGTAGGCGGTGCTACAGAGTTCTTGAAGTGGTGGCCTAACTACGGCTACACTAGA
AGAACAGTATTTGGTATCTGCGCTCTGCTGAAGCCAGTTACCTTCGGAAAAAGAGTTGGTAGCTCTTGAT
CCGGCAAACAAACCACCGCTGGTAGCGGTGGTTTTTTTGTTTGCAAGCAGCAGATTACGCGCAGAAAAAA
AGGATCTCAAGAAGATCCTTTGATCTTTTCTACGGGGTCTGACGCTCAGTGGAACGAAAACTCACGTTAA
GGGATTTTGGTCATGAGATTATCAAAAAGGATCTTCACCTAGATCCTTTTAAATTAAAAATGAAGTTTTA
AATCAATCTAAAGTATATATGAGTAAACTTGGTCTGACAGTTACCAATGCTTAATCAGTGAGGCACCTAT
CTCAGCGATCTGTCTATTTCGTTCATCCATAGTTGCCTGACTCCCCGTCGTGTAGATAACTACGATACGG
GAGGGCTTACCATCTGGCCCCAGTGCTGCAATGATACCGCGAGACCCACGCTCACCGGCTCCAGATTTAT
CAGCAATAAACCAGCCAGCCGGAAGGGCCGAGCGCAGAAGTGGTCCTGCAACTTTATCCGCCTCCATCCA
GTCTATTAATTGTTGCCGGGAAGCTAGAGTAAGTAGTTCGCCAGTTAATAGTTTGCGCAACGTTGTTGCC
ATTGCTACAGGCATCGTGGTGTCACGCTCGTCGTTTGGTATGGCTTCATTCAGCTCCGGTTCCCAACGAT
CAAGGCGAGTTACATGATCCCCCATGTTGTGCAAAAAAGCGGTTAGCTCCTTCGGTCCTCCGATCGTTGT
CAGAAGTAAGTTGGCCGCAGTGTTATCACTCATGGTTATGGCAGCACTGCATAATTCTCTTACTGTCATG
CCATCCGTAAGATGCTTTTCTGTGACTGGTGAGTACTCAACCAAGTCATTCTGAGAATAGTGTATGCGGC
GACCGAGTTGCTCTTGCCCGGCGTCAATACGGGATAATACCGCGCCACATAGCAGAACTTTAAAAGTGCT
CATCATTGGAAAACGTTCTTCGGGGCGAAAACTCTCAAGGATCTTACCGCTGTTGAGATCCAGTTCGATG
TAACCCACTCGTGCACCCAACTGATCTTCAGCATCTTTTACTTTCACCAGCGTTTCTGGGTGAGCAAAAA
CAGGAAGGCAAAATGCCGCAAAAAAGGGAATAAGGGCGACACGGAAATGTTGAATACTCATACTCTTCCT
TTTTCAATATTATTGAAGCATTTATCAGGGTTATTGTCTCATGAGCGGATACATATTTGAATGTATTTAG
AAAAATAAACAAATAGGGGTTCCGCGCACATTTCCCCGAAAAGTGCCACCTGACGTCGACGGAT
Features (pLannotate 1.2.2; 22 found; start..end, strand, type, name):
     21..73      -  misc_feature   bom (fragment): basis of mobility region from pBR322
    228..607     +  enhancer       CMV enhancer: human cytomegalovirus immediate early enhancer
    608..811     +  promoter       CMV promoter: human cytomegalovirus (CMV) immediate early promoter
    813..832     +  promoter       PLtetO-1 promoter (fragment): modified phage lambda PL promoter with tet operator sites (Lutz and Bujard, 1997)
    834..853     +  promoter       PLtetO-1 promoter (fragment): modified phage lambda PL promoter with tet operator sites (Lutz and Bujard, 1997)
    861..894     +  promoter       TRE3GV promoter (fragment): 3rd-generation Tet-responsive promoter that can be activated by binding of Tet-On® 3G, optimized for retroviral and lentiviral vectors
    983..1714    +  CDS            mCardinal: mCardinal is a basic (constitutively fluorescent) far red fluorescent protein published in 2014, derived from Entacmaea quadricolor. It is reported to be a rapidly-maturing monomer with moderate acid sensitivity.
   1721..1737    +  CDS            TEV site (fragment): tobacco etch virus (TEV) protease recognition and cleavage site
   1869..2093    +  polyA_signal   bGH poly(A) signal: bovine growth hormone polyadenylation signal
   2097..2118    +  promoter       SV40 promoter (fragment): SV40 enhancer and early promoter
   2139..2372    +  rep_origin     f1 ori (fragment) (sequence partly withheld): f1 bacteriophage origin of replication; arrow indicates direction of (+) strand synthesis
   2377..2424    +  protein_bind   FRT: FLP-mediated recombination occurs in the 8-bp core sequence TCTAGAAA (Turan and Bode, 2011). FLP recombinase from the Saccharomyces cerevisiae 2μ plasmid
   2432..3454    +  CDS            HygR: aminoglycoside phosphotransferase from E. coli; aph(4)-Ia; confers resistance to hygromycin
   3464..3589    +  CDS            ble (fragment): BLE_KLEPN - Experimental evidence at protein level: Swiss-Prot protein existence level 1. Binding protein with a strong affinity to the bleomycin family of antibiotics. Binds to CL990; an antimitotic-antibiotic compound. From Klebsiella pneumoniae.
   3584..3705    +  polyA_signal   SV40 poly(A) signal: SV40 polyadenylation signal
   3778..3794    -  protein_bind   lac operator: The lac repressor binds to the lac operator to inhibit transcription in E. coli. This inhibition can be relieved by adding lactose or isopropyl-β-D-thiogalactopyranoside (IPTG). lac repressor encoded by lacI
   3802..3832    -  promoter       lac promoter: promoter for the E. coli lac operon
   3847..3868    -  protein_bind   CAP binding site: CAP binding activates transcription in the presence of cAMP. E. coli catabolite activator protein
   3881..3973    -  CDS            lacI (fragment): lac repressor; lacI; The lac repressor binds to the lac operator to inhibit transcription in E. coli. This inhibition can be relieved by adding lactose or isopropyl-β-D-thiogalactopyranoside (IPTG).
   4156..4744    -  rep_origin     ori: high-copy-number ColE1/pMB1/pBR322/pUC origin of replication
   4915..5775    -  CDS            AmpR: β-lactamase; bla; confers resistance to ampicillin, carbenicillin, and related antibiotics
   5776..5880    -  promoter       AmpR promoter: bla
