[The description below was written by a language model from this plasmid's Addgene catalogue record and pLannotate feature annotations shown in this document.]
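Description:
pKK-mCardinal-TEV is an empty mammalian expression backbone of the pKK vector family, derived from pcDNA5/FRT/TO and designed for tetracycline-inducible expression of a protein of interest fused at its N-terminus to the far-red fluorescent protein mCardinal. It is propagated in E. coli as a high-copy plasmid through a ColE1/pUC-type origin with ampicillin selection (AmpR under its own bla promoter). The feature table also picks up small backbone remnants such as lac promoter/operator elements and a partial f1 ori.

The expression cassette consists of the CMV enhancer and promoter followed by tet operator sequences, which the automated annotation labels as fragments of other Tet-regulated promoters. In cells expressing the Tet repressor, these operators keep transcription off until tetracycline or an analogue is added. Downstream lies the mCardinal coding sequence followed by a TEV protease recognition site, then the cloning site and a bGH polyadenylation signal. No insert is present; a coding sequence cloned in frame yields an mCardinal-TEV-protein fusion from which the tag can be removed by TEV cleavage. The cloning site is optimised for ligation-independent SLIC cloning with universal primers shared across the pKK family, although restriction and ligation are also possible.

An FRT site sits immediately upstream of a hygromycin resistance gene with an SV40 poly(A) signal. As in the Flp-In system generally, FLP-mediated integration into a genomic FRT site of a suitable host line activates this marker, allowing hygromycin selection of stable, isogenic cell lines. According to the depositor, mCardinal's red-shifted spectra suit multi-channel and deep-tissue imaging, and it can be imaged alongside mCherry without cross-talk.
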