Addgene plasmid #105781: pKK-mCardinal-TEV
Purpose: (Empty Backbone) Expression of your protein of interest in fusion with red fluorescent protein at the N-terminus (cleavable by TEV), (PMID: 24633408). mCardinal is suitable for deep-tissue imaging.
Depositing lab: Andrzej Dziembowski. Depositing organization: Polish Academy of Sciences, Institute of Biochemistry and Biophysics. Publication: Versatile approach for functional analysis of human proteins and efficient stable cell line generation using FLP-mediated recombination system. Szczesny RJ, Kowalska K, Klosowska-Kosicka K, Chlebowski A, Owczarek EP, Warkocki Z, Kulinski TM, Adamska D, Affek K, Jedroszkowiak A, Kotrys AV, Tomecki R, Krawczyk PS, Borowski LS, Dziembowski A. PLoS One. 2018 Mar 28;13(3):e0194887. doi: 10.1371/journal.pone.0194887. eCollection 2018. PubMed 29590189.
Backbone
  Vector backbone: pcDNA5/FRT/TO
  Backbone manufacturer: Invitrogen
  Vector type: Mammalian Expression ; Flp-In competent
  Selectable markers: Hygromycin
  Tag / fusion protein: mCardinal-TEV (N terminal on backbone)
Growth in bacteria
  Bacterial resistance: Ampicillin, 100 μg/mL
  Growth temperature: 37°C
  Growth strain: DH5alpha
  Copy number: High Copy
Gene/Insert
  Gene/Insert name: None
  Tag / fusion protein: mCardinal-TEV (N terminal on backbone)
Terms and licenses: Academic/Nonprofit Terms; Industry Terms: Not Available to Industry
Depositor comments: This vector is a member of the pKK vector family. Its cloning site was optimized for the SLIC approach, however, a traditional restriction and ligation based approach is also possible (see Szczesny RJ et al. for detailed protocols; bioRxiv, doi: https://doi.org/10.1101/160101) This vector is a derivate of the pcDNA5/FRT/TO plasmid (Invitrogen) and is suitable for stable cell line generation using the Flp-In system. Transcription of the gene of interest is driven by a tetracycline responsive CMV promoter. A given coding sequence can be cloned into all pKK vectors using just three universal PCR primers and a ligation-independent DNA cloning method. mCardinal has red-shifted spectra (ex604/em659), which allows for multi-channel imaging and deep-tissue imaging. It was demonstrated that mCardinal and mCherry can be visualized orthogonally without signal cross-talk (PMID: 24633408). mCardinal coding sequence was cloned from Addgene ID: 56172.
How to cite: pKK-mCardinal-TEV was a gift from Andrzej Dziembowski (Addgene plasmid # 105781 ; http://n2t.net/addgene:105781 ; RRID:Addgene_105781)
